Addgene plasmid #71817: pCAGmRuby2smFPV5
Purpose: encodes multiple copies of an epitope tag V5( not detected by anti GFP ab)
Depositing lab: Loren Looger. Depositing organization: HHMI, Janelia Research Campus.
Backbone
  Vector backbone: pCAG
  Vector type: Mammalian Expression
Growth in bacteria
  Bacterial resistance: Ampicillin, 100 μg/mL
  Growth temperature: 37°C
  Growth strain: DH5alpha
  Copy number: High Copy
Gene/Insert
  Gene/Insert name: mRuby2_smFP_V5
  Species: Synthetic
  Insert size (bp): 1197
  Promoter: CAG
  Tag / fusion protein: V5
  Cloning method: Restriction Enzyme; 5′ cloning site NotI (unknown if destroyed); 3′ cloning site AgeI (unknown if destroyed)
  Sequencing primers: 5′ GGTTCGGCTTCTGGCGTGTGACC; 3′ ttaaagcagcgtatccacat
Terms and licenses: Academic/Nonprofit Terms; Industry Terms: Not Available to Industry
How to cite: pCAGmRuby2smFPV5 was a gift from Loren Looger (Addgene plasmid # 71817 ; http://n2t.net/addgene:71817 ; RRID:Addgene_71817)
