[The description below was written by a language model from this plasmid's Addgene catalogue record.]
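Description:
pCAGmRuby2smFPV5 is a mammalian expression plasmid built on the pCAG backbone. It is maintained in E. coli as a high-copy plasmid under ampicillin selection. The record does not include a feature table, so the origin of replication, polyadenylation signal and other backbone elements are not documented here, and no mammalian selection marker is stated.

The payload is a synthetic insert of about 1.2 kb, mRuby2_smFP_V5, cloned by restriction enzymes between NotI and AgeI sites and driven by the CAG promoter, a strong composite promoter (CMV enhancer joined to chicken β-actin promoter sequences) that gives robust, broadly active expression in mammalian cells. As the name indicates, the encoded protein is a "spaghetti monster" fluorescent protein (smFP): a fluorescent-protein scaffold, here derived from the red protein mRuby2, that carries multiple copies of the V5 epitope tag. Displaying many epitopes on one soluble, well-folded scaffold lets a single molecule bind several anti-V5 antibodies, giving much stronger immunodetection than a conventional single tag. The record does not say how many V5 copies are present or whether the scaffold retains its own fluorescence.

Because the scaffold is mRuby2-based rather than GFP-based, the record notes that the protein is not recognised by anti-GFP antibodies. This makes it suitable as an antibody-detected cell label or tracer that can be combined with GFP-derived reporters or GFP-scaffold probes in multicolour immunostaining without cross-reactivity.
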