>Addgene plasmid #71817 | pCAGmRuby2smFPV5 | depositor partial sequence | sequence record 130978 | Insert
ATGGGCAAACCTATTCCTAACCCTTTGCTTGGACTGGATTCAACTCAGCAACAGGGCAAGCCTATCCCCA
ATCCCCTTCTTGGGCTGGACTCAACTCAGCAACAGGGAAAACCCATCCCAAATCCACTGTTGGGTCTGGA
TTCCACTGGGCAGGGCAATTCTCTGATCAAGGAGAACATGAGGATGAAAGTGGTTATGGAAGGGTCTGTA
AATGGGCATCAGTTCAAGTGTACGGGGGAGGGCGAAGGCAATCCCTACATGGGGACCCAGACCATGAGGA
TTAAAGTGATTGAAGGGGGCCCTCTGCCTTTTGCGTTCGATATTCTGGCTACGTCATTTGGCGGCGGTAG
TCGCACGTTCATCAAATACCCCAAGGGTATACCCGACTTTTTCAAACAGAGCTTTCCTGAAGGTTTTACC
TGGGAGCGAGTAACCCGGTATGAAGATGGAGGGGTAGTGACGGTGATGCAGGATACCAGCCTTGAAGATG
GGTGCCTCGTCTACCACGTGCAAGTGAGAGGCGTCAACTTTCCTAGCAACGGCCCAGTGATGCAGAAGAA
GACAAAAGGCTGGGAACCAAATACAGAGATGATGTATCCCGCCGACGGGGGCCTCAGGGGATATACTCAC
ATGGCTCTGAAAGTTGATGGCGGTGGCAAACCAATTCCTAACCCCCTGCTGGGCCTTGACTCTACCCAGC
AACAAGGAAAGCCTATCCCAAATCCTCTCCTTGGTCTGGACAGCACCGGTGGCCAGCAGGGAGGCGGGAA
ACCAATCCCAAACCCTCTGTTGGGTTTGGATTCTACCCAGCAGCAGGGTAAACCTATACCGAACCCTCTC
CTGGGGCTGGACTCCACAGGGGGTGGACATCTTAGCTGCTCCTTTGTGACTACCTACAGATCCAAGAAGA
CGGTAGGGAATATTAAGATGCCTGGCATTCACGCGGTCGATCATAGGTTGGAGAGGCTGGAAGAAAGCGA
TAATGAAATGTTTGTGGTACAGAGAGAACACGCAGTGGCTAAGTTTGCCGGGTTGGGAGGAGGCGGACAG
GGCGGCAAGCCTATTCCTAATCCTCTGCTCGGGTTGGATAGCACACAGCAGCAGGGAAAGCCCATTCCAA
ACCCCCTCCTGGGCCTGGATAGCACCCAGCAGCAAGGCAAACCCATTCCCAACCCTCTCTTGGGTCTGGA
CTCAACC
