>Addgene plasmid #71817 | pCAGmRuby2smFPV5 | addgene partial sequence | sequence record 139380 | pCAGGS5 5'-ggttcggcttctggcgtgtgacc-3'
ATGCCTTCTTCTTTTTCCTACAGCTCCTGGGCAACGTGCTGGTTATTGTGCTGTCTCATCATTTTGGCAA
AGAATTCGGTACCGCGGGCCCGGCGCGCCAGCTGGATATCTCCGGACCCGGGCTAGCGCAATTGCGGCCG
CGCCGCCACCATGGGCAAACCTATTCCTAACCCTTTGCTTGGACTGGATTCAACTCAGCAACAGGGCAAG
CCTATCCCCAATCCCCTTCTTGGGCTGGACTCAACTCAGCAACAGGGAAAACCCATCCCAAATCCACTGT
TGGGTCTGGATTCCACTGGGCAGGGCAATTCTCTGATCAAGGAGAACATGAGGATGAAAGTGGTTATGGA
AGGGTCTGTAAATGGGCATCAGTTCAAGTGTACGGGGGAGGGCGAAGGCAATCCCTACATGGGGACCCAG
ACCATGAGGATTAAAGTGATTGAAGGGGGCCCTCTGCCTTTTGCGTTCGATATTCTGGCTACGTCATTTG
GCGGCGGTAGTCGCACGTTCATCAAATACCCCAAGGGTATACCCGACTTTTTCAAACAGAGCTTTCCTGA
AGGTTTTACCTGGGAGCGAGTAACCCGGTATGAAGATGGAGGGGTAGTGACGGTGATGCAGGATACCAGC
CTTGAAGATGGGTGCCTCGTCTACCACGTGCAAGTGAGAGGCGTCAACTTTCCTAGCAACGGCCCAGTGA
TGCAGAAGAAGACAA
